>Addgene plasmid #149297 | pAAV-nef-CIAO2-TVA-mCherry | addgene full sequence | sequence record 323449 | Addgene NGS Result
CCTGCAGGCAGCTGCGCGCTCGCTCGCTCACTGAGGCCGCCCGGGCGTCGGGCGACCTTTGGTCGCCCGG
CCTCAGTGAGCGAGCGAGCGCGCAGAGAGGGAGTGGCCAACTCCATCACTAGGGGTTCCTGCGGCCGCAC
GCGTAAGGATCTGCGATCGCTCCGGTGCCCGTCAGTGGGCAGAGCGCACATCGCCCACAGTCCCCGAGAA
GTTGGGGGGAGGGGTCGGCAATTGAACGGGTGCCTAGAGAAGGTGGCGCGGGGTAAACTGGGAAAGTGAT
GTCGTGTACTGGCTCCGCCTTTTTCCCGAGGGTGGGGGAGAACCGTATATAAGTGCAGTAGTCGCCGTGA
ACGTTCTTTTTCGCAACGGGTTTGCCGCCAGAACACAGCTGAAGCTTCGAGGGGCTCGCATCTCTCCTTC
ACGCGCCCGCCGCCCTACCTGAGGCCGCCATCCACGCCGGTTGAGTCGCGTTCTGCCGCCTCCCGCCTGT
GGTGCCTCCTGAACTGCGTCCGCCGTCTAGGTAAGTTTAAAGCTCAGGTCGAGACCGGGCCTTTGTCCGG
CGCTCCCTTGGAGCCTACCTAGACTCAGCCGGCTCTCCACGCTTTGCCTGACCCTGCTTGCTCAACTCTA
CGTCTTTGTTTCGTTTTCTGTTCTGCGCCGTTACAGATCCAAGCTGTGACCGGCGCCTACGGATCCGCCG
CCACCATGGGAATGCATGCTATAGCATACATTATACGAAGTTATGAGCTCTCGGGGACACCAAATATGGC
GATCTCGGCCTTTTCGTTTCTTGGAGCTGGGACATGTTTGCCATCGATCCATCTACCACCAGAACGGCCG
TTAGATCTGCTGCCACCGTTGTTTCCACCGAAGAAACCACCGTTGCCGTAACCACCACGACGGTTGTTGC
TAAAGAAGCTGCCACCGCCACGGCCACCGTTGTAGCCGCCGTTGTTGTTATTGTAGTTGCTACTGTTATT
TCTGGCACTTCTTGGTTTTCCTCTTAAGTGAGGAGGAACATAACCATTCTCGTTGTTGTCGTTGATGCTT
AAATTTTGCACTTGTTCGCTCAGTTCAGCCATAATATGAAATGCTTTTCTTTTGTTCTTACGGAATACCA
CTTGCCACCTATCACCACAACTAACTTTTTCCCGTTCCTCCATCTCTTTTATATTTTTTTTCTCGAGGGA
TCTTTGTGAAGGAACCTTACTTCTGTGGTGTGACATAATTGGACAAACTACCTACAGAGATTTAAAGCTC
TAAGGTAAATATAAAATTTTTAAGTGTATAATGTGTTAAACTACTGATTCTAATTGTTTGTGTATTTTAG
ATTCCAACCTATGGAACTGATGAATGGGAGCAGTGGTGGAATGCCTTTAATGAGGAAAACCTGTTTTGCT
CAGAAGAAATGCCATCTAGTGATGATGAGGCTACTGCTGACTCTCAACATTCTACTCCTCCAAAAAAGAA
GAAGAGAAAGGTAGAAGACCCCAAGGACTTTCCTTCAGAATTGCTAAGTTTTTTGAGTCATGCTGTGTTT
AGTAATAGAACTCTTGCTTGCTTTGCTATTTACACCACAAAGGAAAAAGCTGCACTGCTATACAAGAAAA
TTATGGAAAAATATTCTGTAACCTTTATAAGTAGGCATAACAGTTATAATCATAACATACTGTTTTTTCT
TACTCCACACAGGCATAGAGTGTCTGCTATTAATAACTATGCTCAAAAATTGTGTACCTTTAGCTTTTTA
ATTTGTAAAGGGGTTAATAAGGAATATTTGATGTATAGTGCCTTGACTAGAGATCATAATCAGCCATACC
ACATTTGTAGAGGTTTTACTTGCTTTAAAAAACCTCCCACACCTCCCCCTGAACCTGAAACATAAAATGA
ATGCAATTGTTGTTGTTAACTTGTTTATTGCAGCTTATAATGGTTACAAATAAAGCAATAGCATCACAAA
TTTCACAAATAAAGCATTTTTTTCACTGCATTCTAGTTGTGGTTTGTCCAAACTCATCAATGTATCTTAT
CATGTCTGGATCTGACATGGTAAGTGAATTCATAACTTCGTATAGCATACATTATAGGTACCGAGGCTAG
CGCGCGGCTGCTGCCCGCGCTGCTGCTGCTGCTGCTGCCCGGTAACGTGACCGGTAACGGGTCCGGTAAC
GGTTCTTTGTCCCGTTGCCCCCCCGGTCAGTTCCGCTGCTCGGAGCCGCCCGGTGCCCACGGGGAGTGTT
ACCCGCAGGACTGGCTGTGCGACGGACACCCCGACTGCGACGACGGGCGGGACGAGTGGGGCTGCGGGAC
CAGCGCGATCCCCGCGGTGCCCACGGACAACGGCACAGAGGCTCCCACTGCCCCTGCTCCTGGACGTGCT
CTGCCAGCCAGGAATCACGGCCGCATGTGGATGCTGATCACTGCAGTGCTCCTGTGCTGCCTGGTAGCTG
TGGGTGGTATCGCTGCATGGGGGAAGTCCAAAGCAAAAAGCAGGTCTGACATCTTCAGTCTTGAAAGCGC
ATCCAAGGGGGGTGGGGTGAGCAAGGGCGAGGAGGATAACATGGCCATCATCAAGGAGTTCATGCGCTTC
AAGGTGCACATGGAGGGCTCCGTGAACGGCCACGAGTTCGAGATCGAGGGCGAGGGCGAGGGCCGCCCCT
ACGAGGGCACCCAGACCGCCAAGCTGAAGGTGACCAAGGGTGGCCCCCTGCCCTTCGCCTGGGACATCCT
GTCCCCTCAGTTCATGTACGGCTCCAAGGCCTACGTGAAGCACCCCGCCGACATCCCCGACTACTTGAAG
CTGTCCTTCCCCGAGGGCTTCAAGTGGGAGCGCGTGATGAACTTCGAGGACGGCGGCGTGGTGACCGTGA
CCCAGGACTCCTCCCTGCAGGACGGCGAGTTCATCTACAAGGTGAAGCTGCGCGGCACCAACTTCCCCTC
CGACGGCCCCGTAATGCAGAAGAAGACCATGGGCTGGGAGGCCTCCTCCGAGCGGATGTACCCCGAGGAC
GGCGCCCTGAAGGGCGAGATCAAGCAGAGGCTGAAGCTGAAGGACGGCGGCCACTACGACGCTGAGGTCA
AGACCACCTACAAGGCCAAGAAGCCCGTGCAGCTGCCCGGCGCCTACAACGTCAACATCAAGTTGGACAT
CACCTCCCACAACGAGGACTACACCATCGTGGAACAGTACGAACGCGCCGAGGGCCGCCACTCCACCGGC
GGCATGGACGAGCTGTACAAGTAAGGCGCGCCCTCGAGAGATCTACGGGTGGCATCCCTGTGACCCCTCC
CCAGTGCCTCTCCTGGCCCTGGAAGTTGCCACTCCAGTGCCCACCAGCCTTGTCCTAATAAAATTAAGTT
GCATCATTTTGTCTGACTAGGTGTCCTTCTATAATATTATGGGGTGGAGGGGGGTGGTATGGAGCAAGGG
GCAAGTTGGGAAGACAACCTGTAGGGCCTGCGGGGTCTATTGGGAACCAAGCTGGAGTGCAGTGGCACAA
TCTTGGCTCACTGCAATCTCCGCCTCCTGGGTTCAAGCGATTCTCCTGCCTCAGCCTCCCGAGTTGTTGG
GATTCCAGGCATGCATGACCAGGCTCAGCTAATTTTTGTTTTTTTGGTAGAGACGGGGTTTCACCATATT
GGCCAGGCTGGTCTCCAACTCCTAATCTCAGGTGATCTACCCACCTTGGCCTCCCAAATTGCTGGGATTA
CAGGCGTGAACCACTGCTCCCTTCCCTGTCCTTCTGATTTTGTAGGTAACCACGTGCGGACCGAGCGGCC
GCAGGAACCCCTAGTGATGGAGTTGGCCACTCCCTCTCTGCGCGCTCGCTCGCTCACTGAGGCCGGGCGA
CCAAAGGTCGCCCGACGCCCGGGCTTTGCCCGGGCGGCCTCAGTGAGCGAGCGAGCGCGCAGCTGCCTGC
AGGGGCGCCTGATGCGGTATTTTCTCCTTACGCATCTGTGCGGTATTTCACACCGCATA
[95 nt withheld, positions 3980-4074]
T
[46 nt withheld, positions 4076-4121]
C
[141 nt withheld, positions 4123-4263]
CCTTTGACGTTGGAGTCCACGTTCTTT
[37 nt withheld, positions 4291-4327]
ACTCTATCTCGGGCTATTCTTTTGATTTATAAGGGATTTTGCCGATTTCGGTCTATTGGTTAAAAAATGA
GCTGATTTAACAAAAATTTAACGCGAATTTTAACAAAATATTAACGTTTACAATTTTATGGTGCACTCTC
AGTACAATCTGCTCTGATGCCGCATAGTTAAGCCAGCCCCGACACCCGCCAACACCCGCTGACGCGCCCT
GACGGGCTTGTCTGCTCCCGGCATCCGCTTACAGACAAGCTGTGACCGTCTCCGGGAGCTGCATGTGTCA
GAGGTTTTCACCGTCATCACCGAAACGCGCGAGACGAAAGGGCCTCGTGATACGCCTATTTTTATAGGTT
AATGTCATGATAATAATGGTTTCTTAGACGTCAGGTGGCACTTTTCGGGGAAATGTGCGCGGAACCCCTA
TTTGTTTATTTTTCTAAATACATTCAAATATGTATCCGCTCATGAGACAATAACCCTGATAAATGCTTCA
ATAATATTGAAAAAGGAAGAGTATGAGTATTCAACATTTCCGTGTCGCCCTTATTCCCTTTTTTGCGGCA
TTTTGCCTTCCTGTTTTTGCTCACCCAGAAACGCTGGTGAAAGTAAAAGATGCTGAAGATCAGTTGGGTG
CACGAGTGGGTTACATCGAACTGGATCTCAACAGCGGTAAGATCCTTGAGAGTTTTCGCCCCGAAGAACG
TTTTCCAATGATGAGCACTTTTAAAGTTCTGCTATGTGGCGCGGTATTATCCCGTATTGACGCCGGGCAA
GAGCAACTCGGTCGCCGCATACACTATTCTCAGAATGACTTGGTTGAGTACTCACCAGTCACAGAAAAGC
ATCTTACGGATGGCATGACAGTAAGAGAATTATGCAGTGCTGCCATAACCATGAGTGATAACACTGCGGC
CAACTTACTTCTGACAACGATCGGAGGACCGAAGGAGCTAACCGCTTTTTTGCACAACATGGGGGATCAT
GTAACTCGCCTTGATCGTTGGGAACCGGAGCTGAATGAAGCCATACCAAACGACGAGCGTGACACCACGA
TGCCTGTAGCAATGGCAACAACGTTGCGCAAACTATTAACTGGCGAACTACTTACTCTAGCTTCCCGGCA
ACAATTAATAGACTGGATGGAGGCGGATAAAGTTGCAGGACCACTTCTGCGCTCGGCCCTTCCGGCTGGC
TGGTTTATTGCTGATAAATCTGGAGCCGGTGAGCGTGGGTCTCGCGGTATCATTGCAGCACTGGGGCCAG
ATGGTAAGCCCTCCCGTATCGTAGTTATCTACACGACGGGGAGTCAGGCAACTATGGATGAACGAAATAG
ACAGATCGCTGAGATAGGTGCCTCACTGATTAAGCATTGGTAACTGTCAGACCAAGTTTACTCATATATA
CTTTAGATTGATTTAAAACTTCATTTTTAATTTAAAAGGATCTAGGTGAAGATCCTTTTTGATAATCTCA
TGACCAAAATCCCTTAACGTGAGTTTTCGTTCCACTGAGCGTCAGACCCCGTAGAAAAGATCAAAGGATC
TTCTTGAGATCCTTTTTTTCTGCGCGTAATCTGCTGCTTGCAAACAAAAAAACCACCGCTACCAGCGGTG
GTTTGTTTGCCGGATCAAGAGCTACCAACTCTTTTTCCGAAGGTAACTGGCTTCAGCAGAGCGCAGATAC
CAAATACTGTTCTTCTAGTGTAGCCGTAGTTAGGCCACCACTTCAAGAACTCTGTAGCACCGCCTACATA
CCTCGCTCTGCTAATCCTGTTACCAGTGGCTGCTGCCAGTGGCGATAAGTCGTGTCTTACCGGGTTGGAC
TCAAGACGATAGTTACCGGATAAGGCGCAGCGGTCGGGCTGAACGGGGGGTTCGTGCACACAGCCCAGCT
TGGAGCGAACGACCTACACCGAACTGAGATACCTACAGCGTGAGCTATGAGAAAGCGCCACGCTTCCCGA
AGGGAGAAAGGCGGACAGGTATCCGGTAAGCGGCAGGGTCGGAACAGGAGAGCGCACGAGGGAGCTTCCA
GGGGGAAACGCCTGGTATCTTTATAGTCCTGTCGGGTTTCGCCACCTCTGACTTGAGCGTCGATTTTTGT
GATGCTCGTCAGGGGGGCGGAGCCTATGGAAAAACGCCAGCAACGCGGCCTTTTTACGGTTCCTGGCCTT
TTGCTGGCCTTTTGCTCACATGT
Features (pLannotate 1.2.2; 24 found; start..end, strand, type, name):
     12..39      +  repeat_region  AAV2 ITR (fragment): inverted terminal repeat of adeno-associated virus serotype 2 inverted
     68..95      +  repeat_region  AAV2 ITR (fragment): inverted terminal repeat of adeno-associated virus serotype 2 inverted
    177..388     +  promoter       EF-1α core promoter: core promoter for human elongation factor EF-1α
    401..669     +  LTR            5' LTR (truncated): truncated 5' long terminal repeat (LTR) from human T-cell leukemia virus (HTLV) type 1
    720..744     +  protein_bind   lox71 (fragment): Left element (LE) mutant of loxP (Araki et al., 2010). Cre-mediated recombination occurs in the 8-bp core sequence (GCATACAT). Cre recombinase
    750..1082    -  CDS            DED1 (fragment): DED1_YEAST - Also known as SPP81. Experimental evidence at protein level: Swiss-Prot protein existence level 1. ATP-binding RNA helicase involved in translation initiation. Remodels RNA in response to ADP and ATP concentrations by facilitating disruption, but also formation of RNA duplexes. Has weak ATP-dependent affinity for dsRNA, but strong ATP-dependent affinity for ssRNA. Acts as a virus host factor involved in the replication of the MBV and the L-A viruses by promoting the negative-strand RNA synthesis. May be involved in recognition of the preinitiation complex and DNA binding of the RN
   1092..1187    -  CDS            YO201_YEAST (fragment): Protein uncertain: Swiss-Prot protein existence level 5. From Saccharomyces cerevisiae (strain ATCC 204508 / S288c) (Baker's yeast).
   1189..1263    +  CDS            small t antigen (fragment): SV40 (simian virus 40) small t antigen
   1265..1330    +  intron         small t intron: SV40 (simian virus 40) small t antigen intron
   1329..1805    +  CDS            large T antigen (fragment): large T antigen from SV40 (simian virus 40)
   1802..1885    +  CDS            large T antigen (fragment): large T antigen from SV40 (simian virus 40)
   1908..2042    +  polyA_signal   SV40 poly(A) signal: SV40 polyadenylation signal
   2062..2087    +  protein_bind   loxJTZ17 (fragment): Right element (RE) mutant of loxP (Araki et al., 2010). Cre-mediated recombination occurs in the 8-bp core sequence (GCATACAT). Cre recombinase
   2102..2527    +  CDS            RSVR_COTJA (fragment): Experimental evidence at protein level: Swiss-Prot protein existence level 1. Responsible for susceptibility to the retrovirus subgroup A Rous sarcoma virus. From Coturnix japonica (Japanese quail) (Coturnix coturnix japonica).
   2536..3243    +  CDS            mCherry: monomeric derivative of DsRed fluorescent protein (Shaner et al., 2004) mammalian codon-optimized
   3267..3743    +  polyA_signal   hGH poly(A) signal: human growth hormone polyadenylation signal
   3783..3923    +  repeat_region  AAV2 ITR: inverted terminal repeat of adeno-associated virus serotype 2 inverted
   3928..3979    -  misc_feature   bom (fragment): basis of mobility region from pBR322
   3998..4453    +  rep_origin     f1 ori (sequence partly withheld): f1 bacteriophage origin of replication; arrow indicates direction of (+) strand synthesis
   4454..4503    -  misc_feature   bom (fragment): basis of mobility region from pBR322
   4605..4640    -  CDS            rop (fragment): Rop protein, which maintains plasmids at low copy number; rop
   4735..4839    +  promoter       AmpR promoter: bla
   4840..5700    +  CDS            AmpR: β-lactamase; bla; confers resistance to ampicillin, carbenicillin, and related antibiotics
   5871..6459    +  rep_origin     ori: high-copy-number ColE1/pMB1/pBR322/pUC origin of replication
