[The description below was written by a language model from this plasmid's Addgene catalogue record and pLannotate feature annotations shown in this document.]
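Description:
pAAV-nef-CIAO2-TVA-mCherry is an adeno-associated virus transfer plasmid (about 6.5 kb) built on the pAAV-nef-CIAO2 backbone for Cre-dependent expression of a TVA:mCherry fusion protein in rabies virus tracing experiments. The bacterial portion carries a high-copy ColE1/pUC-type origin, an f1 origin and an ampicillin resistance gene. The expression cassette sits between AAV2 inverted terminal repeats, which direct replication and packaging into AAV particles. In the sequenced record the upstream ITR is detected only as short fragments, while the downstream one is annotated in full.

The "nef" promoter region corresponds to the annotated human EF-1α core promoter followed by a truncated HTLV-1 5′ LTR segment. The depositor's full name describes the payload as AO-lox43-STOP-lox44-TVA:mCherry-hGH-pA. This is a "cross-over insensitive ATG-out" (CIAO) design: the TVA:mCherry coding sequence has had its start codon removed. A floxed STOP cassette lies between the promoter and the insert, made up of stuffer sequence, SV40 small t/large T fragments, the small t intron and the SV40 poly(A) signal. The name implies that the initiating ATG is placed outside the insert, so that productive translation requires Cre to excise the STOP element. The automated annotation labels the flanking sites as lox71 and loxJTZ17 fragments, but the depositor states they are the lox43/lox44 pair. This pair replaces the lox66/71 pair of the original CIAO vector to reduce leak expression further, and this variant was not used in the original publication.

TVA is the avian receptor for subgroup A avian retroviral envelope (the record gives chicken as the species, and the annotation matches a quail homologue). It is fused to mCherry and followed by the hGH poly(A) signal. In Cre-expressing cells it typically renders them infectable by EnvA-pseudotyped rabies virus and marks them with red fluorescence.
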