Addgene plasmid #149297: pAAV-nef-CIAO2-TVA-mCherry
Purpose: Cre-dependent expression of TVA:mCherry fusion protein for rabies tracing.
Depositing lab: Edward Callaway. Depositing organization: Salk Institute for Biological Studies. Publication: Sources of off-target expression from recombinase-dependent AAV vectors and mitigation with cross-over insensitive ATG-out vectors. Fischer KB, Collins HK, Callaway EM. Proc Natl Acad Sci U S A. 2019 Dec 16. pii: 1915974116. doi: 10.1073/pnas.1915974116. PubMed 31843925.
Backbone
  Vector backbone: pAAV-nef-CIAO2
  Backbone size w/o insert (bp): 5383
  Vector type: AAV
Growth in bacteria
  Bacterial resistance: Ampicillin, 100 μg/mL
  Growth temperature: 30°C
  Growth strain: NEB Stable
  Copy number: High Copy
Gene/Insert
  Gene/Insert name: TVA:mCherry
  Species: G. gallus (chicken)
  Insert size (bp): 1149
  Mutation: Start codon removed.
  Cloning method: Restriction Enzyme; 5′ cloning site unknown (unknown if destroyed); 3′ cloning site unknown (unknown if destroyed)
  Sequencing primers: 5′ unknown
Terms and licenses: Academic/Nonprofit Terms; Industry Terms: Not Available to Industry
Depositor comments: The CIAO2 construct replaces the lox66/71 pair used in CIAO with the lox43/44 pair to further decrease leak expression - not used in the original publication. Full name: pAAV-nef-AO-lox43-STOP-lox44-TVA:mCherry-hGH-pA.
How to cite: pAAV-nef-CIAO2-TVA-mCherry was a gift from Edward Callaway (Addgene plasmid # 149297 ; http://n2t.net/addgene:149297 ; RRID:Addgene_149297)
